Addgene plasmid #185920: pMCSG28-SH3-588
Purpose: Expresses SH3-588, a designed poly-proline peptide recruiting catechol O-methyltransferase
Depositing lab: Brian Kuhlman. Depositing organization: University of North Carolina at Chapel Hill. Publication: Designer installation of a substrate recruitment domain to tailor enzyme specificity. Park R, Ongpipattanakul C, Nair SK, Bowers AA, Kuhlman B. Nat Chem Biol. 2023 Apr;19(4):460-467. doi: 10.1038/s41589-022-01206-0. Epub 2022 Dec 12. PubMed 36509904.
Backbone
  Vector backbone: pMCSG28
  Backbone size w/o insert (bp): 5000
  Total vector size (bp): 6000
  Modifications to backbone: Insertion between RBS and TEV/6x HIS site
  Vector type: Bacterial Expression
Growth in bacteria
  Bacterial resistance: Ampicillin, 100 μg/mL
  Growth temperature: 37°C
  Growth strain: DH5alpha
  Copy number: Unknown
Gene/Insert
  Gene/Insert name: SH3-588
  Species: Synthetic
  Insert size (bp): 900
  Mutation: Designed enzyme with novel interface between humanized rat COMT and the human Fyn SH3 domain (numerous mutations)
  Promoter: T7
  Tag / fusion protein: 6x HIS tag (C terminal on insert)
  Cloning method: Gibson Cloning
  Sequencing primers: 5′ T7 promoter; 3′ T7 terminator
Terms and licenses: Academic/Nonprofit Terms; Industry Terms: Not Available to Industry
How to cite: pMCSG28-SH3-588 was a gift from Brian Kuhlman (Addgene plasmid # 185920 ; http://n2t.net/addgene:185920 ; RRID:Addgene_185920)
