[The description below was written by a language model from this plasmid's Addgene catalogue record and pLannotate feature annotations shown in this document.]
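Description:
pMCSG28-SH3-588 is a bacterial expression plasmid of about 6.1 kb, built on the pMCSG28 backbone, for producing a computationally designed enzyme in E. coli. It replicates from a ColE1/pBR322-type origin accompanied by the rop gene and the bom mobilisation region, an arrangement that generally keeps copy number moderate, although the record lists copy number as unknown. Selection is by ampicillin through the β-lactamase gene and its own promoter. A partial f1 origin and two tetracycline-resistance gene fragments are also annotated; these are backbone remnants rather than functional markers.

The expression cassette is a standard T7/lac system: a T7 promoter followed by a lac operator and the T7 gene 10 ribosome binding site drives the open reading frame, which ends at a T7 terminator. A plasmid-borne lacI gene supplies the repressor, so expression depends on a host providing T7 RNA polymerase and can be induced with IPTG. The roughly 900 bp synthetic insert, placed by Gibson assembly between the RBS and the vector's TEV/His region, encodes SH3-588. This is a fusion in which the human Fyn SH3 domain lies N-terminal to a humanised rat catechol O-methyltransferase, with numerous mutations creating a designed interface between the two domains. A C-terminal polyhistidine tag allows affinity purification. The annotation also detects a short fragment of a T7 gene 10B-derived solubility tag downstream of the His tag, but the record does not show whether it is translated as part of the protein.

The SH3 domain acts as a recruitment module for poly-proline peptides, bringing peptide substrates bearing that motif to the methyltransferase. The plasmid is used to produce this protein for work on tailoring enzyme specificity with an installed substrate recruitment domain.
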