Features (pLannotate 1.2.2; 20 found; start..end, strand, type, name):
     26..73      -  terminator     T7 terminator: transcription terminator for bacteriophage T7 RNA polymerase
     81..130     -  CDS            SET1 (fragment): solubility-enhancement tag derived from T7 phage gene 10B
    140..157     -  CDS            9xHis (fragment): 9xHis affinity tag
    256..897     -  CDS            Comt (fragment): COMT_RAT - Experimental evidence at protein level: Swiss-Prot protein existence level 1. Catalyzes the O-methylation, and thereby the inactivation, of catecholamine neurotransmitters and catechol hormones. Also shortens the biological half-lives of certain neuroactive drugs, like L-DOPA, alpha-methyl DOPA and isoproterenol. From Rattus norvegicus (Rat).
    916..1083    -  CDS            FYN (fragment): FYN_HUMAN - Experimental evidence at protein level: Swiss-Prot protein existence level 1. Non-receptor tyrosine-protein kinase that plays a role in many biological processes including regulation of cell growth and survival, cell adhesion, integrin-mediated signaling, cytoskeletal remodeling, cell motility, immune response and axon guidance. Inactive FYN is phosphorylated on its C-terminal tail within the catalytic domain. Following activation by PKA, the protein subsequently associates with PTK2/FAK1, allowing PTK2/FAK1 phosphorylation, activation and targeting to focal adhesions. Involved in
   1095..1115    -  RBS            RBS: efficient ribosome binding site from bacteriophage T7 gene 10 (Olins and Rangwala, 1989)
   1131..1155    -  protein_bind   lac operator: The lac repressor binds to the lac operator to inhibit transcription in E. coli. This inhibition can be relieved by adding lactose or isopropyl-β-D-thiogalactopyranoside (IPTG). lac repressor encoded by lacI
   1156..1174    -  promoter       T7 promoter: promoter for bacteriophage T7 RNA polymerase
   1200..1479    +  CDS            TcR (fragment): tetracycline efflux protein; tet; confers resistance to tetracycline
   1487..1564    +  promoter       lacI promoter: lacI
   1565..2647    +  CDS            lacI: lac repressor; lacI; The lac repressor binds to the lac operator to inhibit transcription in E. coli. This inhibition can be relieved by adding lactose or isopropyl-β-D-thiogalactopyranoside (IPTG).
   2660..2681    +  protein_bind   CAP binding site: CAP binding activates transcription in the presence of cAMP. E. coli catabolite activator protein
   2696..2987    +  CDS            TcR (fragment): tetracycline efflux protein; tet; confers resistance to tetracycline
   3059..3439    -  CDS            YPB1_ECOLX: Protein predicted: Swiss-Prot protein existence level 4. From Escherichia coli.
   3456..3647    +  CDS            rop: Rop protein, which maintains plasmids at low copy number; rop
   3749..3888    +  misc_feature   bom: basis of mobility region from pBR322
   4074..4662    -  rep_origin     ori: high-copy-number ColE1/pMB1/pBR322/pUC origin of replication
   4833..5693    -  CDS            AmpR: β-lactamase; bla; confers resistance to ampicillin, carbenicillin, and related antibiotics
   5694..5797    -  promoter       AmpR promoter: bla
   5840..6070    -  rep_origin     f1 ori (fragment) (sequence partly withheld): f1 bacteriophage origin of replication; arrow indicates direction of (+) strand synthesis
>Addgene plasmid #185920 | pMCSG28-SH3-588 | addgene full sequence | sequence record 369048 | Addgene NGS Result
ATCCGGATATAGTTCCTCCTTTCAGCAAAAAACCCCTCAAGACCCGTTTAGAGGCCCCAAGGGGTTATGC
TAGTTATTGCTCAGCGGTGGCAGCAGCCAACTCAGCTTCCTTTCGGGCTTTGTTAGCAGCCGGATCTCAG
TGGTGGTGGTGGTGGTGCTCGAGTGCGGCCGCAAGCTTGTCGACGGAGCTCGAATTCGGATCCGTTAATG
ATGATGATGGTGGTGCCCGGCGGATTGGAAGTACAGGTTCTCCCCCGGTCCCTGATAAATAGCTTTCTCT
AAACCATCAACCACTTTCATATATTCCAGATAACTCGAATAATGTGTGCATTCGAAGGATGAAGACCCAC
GCACATAAGCAAGGAAGTCTGGTGTGCCAGGTACAATGACATTATCTGCTAACAGGACAGTACCTTTGCG
AAGCAATCCGCATTTCTCCAGAAGTAAAGTGTCGGGTAAGTAGCGGTCCTTCCAATGGTCCAAAAATACC
ATGTCTAAAGTATCAACGTCGTATTTTTTTTTAAGTTGCGGAATCAAATCTTGGGAGGCCCCGTTCAGAA
TGGTGACCTTGTCCTGCAAGCCAGCGAAATTAAGCATTTGCTGTGTGATTGCGGCACAGTCGGGATTGAT
TTCCATGGTCAGAAGGCGCGCACCAGGTTGAAGAAGGCGGGCCATACGAACCGCCGAGTATCCACAATAT
GCTCCCAATTCCAAAACTAAGGAAGGAGAGTACTCGCGAATCACCGCGTCCATAATCTGCCCTTTAGCGT
CACCCACATTCATAGCCCACTCGGCATAGGTGCAATACTGATCGATGGCCTCCAAAACACTTTGTGGGTC
TCCTGGCTTGGCGACAAGTTGGACAAACTCCAAGATGCGTTGTTCCTTAGTACCACCACTCCCCCCAGAG
CCACCAACGGGCGCAACATAATTGCTCGGAATATATCCTTGCTCACCAGTTGTCAGGCTTACGGCAAGCC
ACCAGTCGCCCTCCGAAGAACGCAGAATCACAAATTTCTCACCTTTGTGAAAAGAAAGGTCATCTTCTGT
ACGGGCCTCATAATCGTAAAGAGCGACGAATAACATGGGAGAGACTCCTTCTTAAAGTTAAACAAAATTA
TTTCTAGAGGGGAATTGTTATCCGCTCACAATTCCCCTATAGTGAGTCGTATTAATTTCGCGGGATCGAG
ATCGATCTCGATCCTCTACGCCGGACGCATCGTGGCCGGCATCACCGGCGCCACAGGTGCGGTTGCTGGC
GCCTATATCGCCGACATCACCGATGGGGAAGATCGGGCTCGCCACTTCGGGCTCATGAGCGCTTGTTTCG
GCGTGGGTATGGTGGCAGGCCCCGTGGCCGGGGGACTGTTGGGCGCCATCTCCTTGCATGCACCATTCCT
TGCGGCGGCGGTGCTCAACGGCCTCAACCTACTACTGGGCTGCTTCCTAATGCAGGAGTCGCATAAGGGA
GAGCGTCGAGATCCCGGACACCATCGAATGGCGCAAAACCTTTCGCGGTATGGCATGATAGCGCCCGGAA
GAGAGTCAATTCAGGGTGGTGAATGTGAAACCAGTAACGTTATACGATGTCGCAGAGTATGCCGGTGTCT
CTTATCAGACCGTTTCCCGCGTGGTGAACCAGGCCAGCCACGTTTCTGCGAAAACGCGGGAAAAAGTGGA
AGCGGCGATGGCGGAGCTGAATTACATTCCCAACCGCGTGGCACAACAACTGGCGGGCAAACAGTCGTTG
CTGATTGGCGTTGCCACCTCCAGTCTGGCCCTGCACGCGCCGTCGCAAATTGTCGCGGCGATTAAATCTC
GCGCCGATCAACTGGGTGCCAGCGTGGTGGTGTCGATGGTAGAACGAAGCGGCGTCGAAGCCTGTAAAGC
GGCGGTGCACAATCTTCTCGCGCAACGCGTCAGTGGGCTGATCATTAACTATCCGCTGGATGACCAGGAT
GCCATTGCTGTGGAAGCTGCCTGCACTAATGTTCCGGCGTTATTTCTTGATGTCTCTGACCAGACACCCA
TCAACAGTATTATTTTCTCCCATGAAGACGGTACGCGACTGGGCGTGGAGCATCTGGTCGCATTGGGTCA
CCAGCAAATCGCGCTGTTAGCGGGCCCATTAAGTTCTGTCTCGGCGCGTCTGCGTCTGGCTGGCTGGCAT
AAATATCTCACTCGCAATCAAATTCAGCCGATAGCGGAACGGGAAGGCGACTGGAGTGCCATGTCCGGTT
TTCAACAAACCATGCAAATGCTGAATGAGGGCATCGTTCCCACTGCGATGCTGGTTGCCAACGATCAGAT
GGCGCTGGGCGCAATGCGCGCCATTACCGAGTCCGGGCTGCGCGTTGGTGCGGATATCTCGGTAGTGGGA
TACGACGATACCGAAGACAGCTCATGTTATATCCCGCCGTTAACCACCATCAAACAGGATTTTCGCCTGC
TGGGGCAAACCAGCGTGGACCGCTTGCTGCAACTCTCTCAGGGCCAGGCGGTGAAGGGCAATCAGCTGTT
GCCCGTCTCACTGGTGAAAAGAAAAACCACCCTGGCGCCCAATACGCAAACCGCCTCTCCCCGCGCGTTG
GCCGATTCATTAATGCAGCTGGCACGACAGGTTTCCCGACTGGAAAGCGGGCAGTGAGCGCAACGCAATT
AATGTAAGTTAGCTCACTCATTAGGCACCGGGATCTCGACCGATGCCCTTGAGAGCCTTCAACCCAGTCA
GCTCCTTCCGGTGGGCGCGGGGCATGACTATCGTCGCCGCACTTATGACTGTCTTCTTTATCATGCAACT
CGTAGGACAGGTGCCGGCAGCGCTCTGGGTCATTTTCGGCGAGGACCGCTTTCGCTGGAGCGCGACGATG
ATCGGCCTGTCGCTTGCGGTATTCGGAATCTTGCACGCCCTCGCTCAAGCCTTCGTCACTGGTCCCGCCA
CCAAACGTTTCGGCGAGAAGCAGGCCATTATCGCCGGCATGGCGGCCCCACGGGTGCGCATGATCGTGCT
CCTGTCGTTGAGGACCCGGCTAGGCTGGCGGGGTTGCCTTACTGGTTAGCAGAATGAATCACCGATACGC
GAGCGAACGTGAAGCGACTGCTGCTGCAAAACGTCTGCGACCTGAGCAACAACATGAATGGTCTTCGGTT
TCCGTGTTTCGTAAAGTCTGGAAACGCGGAAGTCAGCGCCCTGCACCATTATGTTCCGGATCTGCATCGC
AGGATGCTGCTGGCTACCCTGTGGAACACCTACATCTGTATTAACGAAGCGCTGGCATTGACCCTGAGTG
ATTTTTCTCTGGTCCCGCCGCATCCATACCGCCAGTTGTTTACCCTCACAACGTTCCAGTAACCGGGCAT
GTTCATCATCAGTAACCCGTATCGTGAGCATCCTCTCTCGTTTCATCGGTATCATTACCCCCATGAACAG
AAATCCCCCTTACACGGAGGCATCAGTGACCAAACAGGAAAAAACCGCCCTTAACATGGCCCGCTTTATC
AGAAGCCAGACATTAACGCTTCTGGAGAAACTCAACGAGCTGGACGCGGATGAACAGGCAGACATCTGTG
AATCGCTTCACGACCACGCTGATGAGCTTTACCGCAGCTGCCTCGCGCGTTTCGGTGATGACGGTGAAAA
CCTCTGACACATGCAGCTCCCGGAGACGGTCACAGCTTGTCTGTAAGCGGATGCCGGGAGCAGACAAGCC
CGTCAGGGCGCGTCAGCGGGTGTTGGCGGGTGTCGGGGCGCAGCCATGACCCAGTCACGTAGCGATAGCG
GAGTGTATACTGGCTTAACTATGCGGCATCAGAGCAGATTGTACTGAGAGTGCACCATTGCGGTGTGAAA
TACCGCACAGATGCGTAAGGAGAAAATACCGCATCAGGCGCTCTTCCGCTTCCTCGCTCACTGACTCGCT
GCGCTCGGTCGTTCGGCTGCGGCGAGCGGTATCAGCTCACTCAAAGGCGGTAATACGGTTATCCACAGAA
TCAGGGGATAACGCAGGAAAGAACATGTGAGCAAAAGGCCAGCAAAAGGCCAGGAACCGTAAAAAGGCCG
CGTTGCTGGCGTTTTTCCATAGGCTCCGCCCCCCTGACGAGCATCACAAAAATCGACGCTCAAGTCAGAG
GTGGCGAAACCCGACAGGACTATAAAGATACCAGGCGTTTCCCCCTGGAAGCTCCCTCGTGCGCTCTCCT
GTTCCGACCCTGCCGCTTACCGGATACCTGTCCGCCTTTCTCCCTTCGGGAAGCGTGGCGCTTTCTCATA
GCTCACGCTGTAGGTATCTCAGTTCGGTGTAGGTCGTTCGCTCCAAGCTGGGCTGTGTGCACGAACCCCC
CGTTCAGCCCGACCGCTGCGCCTTATCCGGTAACTATCGTCTTGAGTCCAACCCGGTAAGACACGACTTA
TCGCCACTGGCAGCAGCCACTGGTAACAGGATTAGCAGAGCGAGGTATGTAGGCGGTGCTACAGAGTTCT
TGAAGTGGTGGCCTAACTACGGCTACACTAGAAGGACAGTATTTGGTATCTGCGCTCTGCTGAAGCCAGT
TACCTTCGGAAAAAGAGTTGGTAGCTCTTGATCCGGCAAACAAACCACCGCTGGTAGCGGTGGTTTTTTT
GTTTGCAAGCAGCAGATTACGCGCAGAAAAAAAGGATCTCAAGAAGATCCTTTGATCTTTTCTACGGGGT
CTGACGCTCAGTGGAACGAAAACTCACGTTAAGGGATTTTGGTCATGAGATTATCAAAAAGGATCTTCAC
CTAGATCCTTTTAAATTAAAAATGAAGTTTTAAATCAATCTAAAGTATATATGAGTAAACTTGGTCTGAC
AGTTACCAATGCTTAATCAGTGAGGCACCTATCTCAGCGATCTGTCTATTTCGTTCATCCATAGTTGCCT
GACTCCCCGTCGTGTAGATAACTACGATACGGGAGGGCTTACCATCTGGCCCCAGTGCTGCAATGATACC
GCGAGACCCACGCTCACCGGCTCCAGATTTATCAGCAATAAACCAGCCAGCCGGAAGGGCCGAGCGCAGA
AGTGGTCCTGCAACTTTATCCGCCTCCATCCAGTCTATTAATTGTTGCCGGGAAGCTAGAGTAAGTAGTT
CGCCAGTTAATAGTTTGCGCAACGTTGTTGCCATTGCTGCAGGCATCGTGGTGTCACGCTCGTCGTTTGG
TATGGCTTCATTCAGCTCCGGTTCCCAACGATCAAGGCGAGTTACATGATCCCCCATGTTGTGCAAAAAA
GCGGTTAGCTCCTTCGGTCCTCCGATCGTTGTCAGAAGTAAGTTGGCCGCAGTGTTATCACTCATGGTTA
TGGCAGCACTGCATAATTCTCTTACTGTCATGCCATCCGTAAGATGCTTTTCTGTGACTGGTGAGTACTC
AACCAAGTCATTCTGAGAATAGTGTATGCGGCGACCGAGTTGCTCTTGCCCGGCGTCAATACGGGATAAT
ACCGCGCCACATAGCAGAACTTTAAAAGTGCTCATCATTGGAAAACGTTCTTCGGGGCGAAAACTCTCAA
GGATCTTACCGCTGTTGAGATCCAGTTCGATGTAACCCACTCGTGCACCCAACTGATCTTCAGCATCTTT
TACTTTCACCAGCGTTTCTGGGTGAGCAAAAACAGGAAGGCAAAATGCCGCAAAAAAGGGAATAAGGGCG
ACACGGAAATGTTGAATACTCATACTCTTCCTTTTTCAAATTATTGAAGCATTTATCAGGGTTATTGTCT
CATGAGCGGATACATATTTGAATGTATTTAGAAAAATAAACAAATAGGGGTTCCGCGCACATTTCCCCGA
AAAGTGCCACCTAAATTGTAAGCGTTAATGTGAACCATCACCCT
[91 nt withheld, positions 5855-5945]
G
[124 nt withheld, positions 5947-6070]
CCCATTCGCCA
